>Addgene plasmid #213994 | pEM9177 | addgene full sequence | sequence record 424920 | Addgene NGS Result
CTCGAGGATCCCAGATGGAGTTCTGAGGTCACGAAAGGCTACGGCCGTTAATTGGTCGCCTGAGAAGTTA
CGGAGAGTAAAA
[114 nt withheld, positions 83-196]
TGATTTTTTCGCATATTTTTCTTGCAAAGTTGGGTTGAGCTGGCTAGATTAGCCAGCCAATCTTTTGTAT
GTCTGTACGTTTCCATTTGAGTATCCTGAAAACGGGCTTTTCAGCATGGTACGTACATATTAAATAGTAG
GAGTGCATAGTGGCCCGTATAGCAGGCATTAACATTCCTGATCAGAAACACGCCGTGATCGCGTTAACTT
CGATCTACGGTGTCGGCAAGACCCGTTCTAAAGCCATCCTGGCTGGATCGGCTTATTCCCTAACTAATTA
AAGATTAACCCCGGGAGGAAAAACATATGAGCTCGGCTGGCTCCGCTGCTGGTTCTGGCGAATTCGTGGT
CAGTAAGGGGGAGGAATTGTTCACGGGTGTTGTTCCGATTTTGGTCGAACTTGACGGAGACGTGAATGGT
CACAAATTCTCTGTCTCCGGCGAGGGGGAGGGTGATGCTACCTATGGGAAATTGACGTTGAAATTCATTT
GCACCACGGGAAAGTTGCCTGTACCGTGGCCCACTCTTGTCACAACGTTTGCCTATGGATTGCAATGCTT
CGCCCGGTATCCTGACCACATGAAACAGCACGACTTCTTTAAATCGGCGATGCCCGAAGGCTATGTCCAG
GAACGTACCATTTTTTTTAAGGACGATGGAAATTACAAAACGCGGGCAGAAGTGAAATTTGAGGGGGATA
CGCTTGTAAACCGTATCGAACTGAAGGGAATTGATTTCAAGGAGGATGGCAACATTTTGGGGCACAAGTT
AGAGTACAATTACAACTCTCACAACGTTTATATCATGGCTGATAAACAAAAGAATGGAATCAAGGTGAAT
TTTAAAATCCGCCACAATATTGAGGACGGAAGTGTGCAACTGGCTGATCACTATCAACAGAATACCCCTA
TCGGCGATGGCCCCGTATTGCTGCCCGACAATCACTATTTAAGTACACAAAGTAAGCTTTCGAAAGACCC
CAATGAAAAGCGGGACCACATGGTCCTTCTGGAGTTTGTAACTGCCGCTGGCATCACACACGGCATGGAT
GAGTTATATAAATGATAATAAGCGGCCGCTCTAGAGGCATCAAATAAAACGAAAGGCTCAGTCGAAAGAC
TGGGCCTTTCGTTTTATCTGTTGTTTGTCGGTGAACGCTCTCCTGAGTAGGACAAATCCGCCGCCCTAGA
CCTAGGCGGAGATATTCCGCTTCCTCGCTCACTGACTCGCTCCGCTCGGTCGTTCGGCTGCGGCGAGCGG
TACCGGCTTACTGGCGGGGCGGAAATTTCCTGGAAGATGCCAGGAAGAAACTTAACAGGGAAGCGATAAG
GCCACGGCAGAGCCGTTTTTCCATAGGCTCCGCCCCCCTGACAAGCATCACGAAATCTGACGCTCAAATC
AGTGGTGGCGAAACCCGACAGGACTTAAAGATACCAGGCGTTTCCCCCTGGTGGCTCCCTCGTGCGCTCT
CCTGTTCCTGCCTTTCGGTTTACCGGTGTCACTCCGCTGTTATGGCCGCGTTTATCTCATTCCACGCCTG
ACACTCGGTTCCGGGAAGGCAGTTCGCTCCAAGCTGGACTGTATGCACGAACCCCCCGTTCAGTCCGACT
GCTGCGCCTGTTCCGGTAACTATCGACTTGAGTCCAAGCCGGAAAGACACGACAAAGCGCCACTGGCAGC
AGCCACTGGTAAGAGGGTGTACAAGAGATTACTGATGCAGAGTTCTTGAAGTCAGAGCCAAACTACGGCT
AAACTGGAAGGACGAATTTGGTGGCAGCGGTCTTGTACACCCTGTTACCACGGTTCAGAAGTTCCCCAAC
TTACTGAACCTTCGAAAAACCACCTCCCCAGGTGGTTTTTTCGTTTTCAGAGCAAGAGATTACGACGCAA
CGGAAAGGATCTCAAGAGGTTCATCTTACTAGTGCTTGGATTCTCACCAATAAAAAACGCCCGGCGGCAA
CCGAGCGTTCTGAACAAATCCAGATGGAGTTCTGAGGTCATTACTGGATCTATCAACAGGAGTCCAAGCG
AGCTCGTAAACTTGGTCTGACAGTTACCAATGCTTAATCAGTGAGGCACCTATCTCAGCGATCTGTCTAT
TTCGTTCATCCATAGTTGCCTGACTCCCCGTCGTGTAGATAACTACGATACGGGAGGGCTTACCATCTGG
CCCCAGTGCTGCAATGATACCGCGAGACCCACGCTCACCGGCTCCAGATTTATCAGCAATAAACCAGCCA
GCCGGAAGGGCCGAGCGCAGAAGTGGTCCTGCAACTTTATCCGCCTCCATCCAGTCTATTAATTGTTGCC
GGGAAGCTAGAGTAAGTAGTTCGCCAGTTAATAGTTTGCGCAACGTTGTTGCCATTGCTACAGGCATCGT
GGTGTCACGCTCGTCGTTTGGTATGGCTTCATTCAGCTCCGGTTCCCAACGATCAAGGCGAGTTACATGA
TCCCCCATGTTGTGCAAAAAAGCGGTTAGCTCCTTCGGTCCTCCGATCGTTGTCAGAAGTAAGTTGGCCG
CAGTGTTATCACTCATGGTTATGGCAGCACTGCATAATTCTCTTACTGTCATGCCATCCGTAAGATGCTT
TTCTGTGACTGGTGAGTACTCAACCAAGTCATTCTGAGAATAGTGTATGCGGCGACCGAGTTGCTCTTGC
CCGGCGTCAATACGGGATAATACCGCGCCACATAGCAGAACTTTAAAAGTGCTCATCATTGGAAAACGTT
CTTCGGGGCGAAAACTCTCAAGGATCTTACCGCTGTTGAGATCCAGTTCGATGTAACCCACTCGTGCACC
CAACTGATCTTCAGCATCTTTTACTTTCACCAGCGTTTCTGGGTGAGCAAAAACAGGAAGGCAAAATGCC
GCAAAAAAGGGAATAAGGGCGACACGGAAATGTTGAATACTCATACTCTTCCTTTTTCAATATTATTGAA
GCATTTATCAGGGTTATTGTCTCATGAGCGGATACATATTTGAATGTATTTAGAAAAATAAACAAATAGG
GGTTCCGCGCACATTTCCCCGAAAAGTGCCACCTGACGTCTAAGAAACCATTATTATCATGACATTAACC
TATAAAAATAGGCGTATCACGAGGCCCTTTCGTCTTCAC
Features (pLannotate 1.2.2; 11 found; start..end, strand, type, name):
     11..31      -  terminator     lambda t0 terminator (fragment): transcription terminator from phage lambda
     83..196     +  CDS            rpmJ (sequence withheld): RL36_ECOLI - Experimental evidence at protein level: Swiss-Prot protein existence level 1. From Escherichia coli (strain K12).
    266..377     +  ncRNA          Alpha RBS: Accession: RF00140 - Alpha operon ribosome binding site
    548..1258    +  CDS            GFPmut2: GFPmut2 is a basic (constitutively fluorescent) green fluorescent protein published in 1996, derived from Aequorea victoria. It is reported to be a very rapidly-maturing weak dimer.
   1287..1373    +  terminator     rrnB T1 terminator: Escherichia coli rrnB; transcription terminator T1 from the E. coli rrnB gene
   1401..1457    -  rep_origin     RSF ori (fragment): Plasmids containing the RSF 1030 origin of replication can be propagated in E. coli cells that contain additional plasmids with compatible origins.
   1544..1888    -  rep_origin     p15A ori (fragment): Plasmids containing the medium-copy-number p15A origin of replication can be propagated in E. coli cells that contain a second plasmid with the ColE1 origin.
   1958..2059    +  ncRNA          RNAI: Accession: RF00106 - RNAI
   2126..2220    -  terminator     lambda t0 terminator: transcription terminator from phage lambda
   2250..3110    -  CDS            AmpR: β-lactamase; bla; confers resistance to ampicillin, carbenicillin, and related antibiotics
   3111..3215    -  promoter       AmpR promoter: bla
