[The description below was written by a language model from this plasmid's Addgene catalogue record and pLannotate feature annotations shown in this document.]
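Description:
pEM9177 is a small (about 3.3 kb) bacterial expression plasmid built on the pKH70-PrpsM backbone and belonging to a set of standardized fluorescent-protein tools for Gram-negative bacteria. It is maintained in E. coli under ampicillin selection, provided by a β-lactamase gene with its own bla promoter, followed by a lambda t0 terminator. The catalogue lists it as low copy. The annotation detects fragments matching the p15A origin, a short RSF-type origin match and the associated RNAI regulatory RNA. This is consistent with a p15A-family replicon, which is generally compatible with ColE1-type plasmids.

The payload is a synthetic reading frame encoding mGFPmut2, a variant of the rapidly maturing Aequorea victoria-derived green fluorescent protein GFPmut2 (the "m" presumably denotes a monomeric form). It is preceded at its N terminus by a short flexible SSAGSAAGS linker. Expression is driven by PrpsM, the promoter region of the ribosomal protein gene rpsM. The annotated rpmJ coding sequence and the alpha operon ribosome binding site upstream of the GFP frame reflect the native E. coli chromosomal context from which this promoter region derives. An rrnB T1 terminator closes the transcription unit downstream, and a lambda t0 fragment lies upstream, insulating the cassette from read-through.

The insert was assembled by Gibson cloning. The linker-bearing design suggests that the plasmid can serve both as a reporter for comparing fluorescent protein performance and as a template for building fusions in which the linker separates the fluorophore from a partner protein, although the record states only the PrpsM-driven expression purpose.
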