Addgene plasmid #213994: pEM9177
Purpose: PrpsM driven expression of SSAGSAAGS-mGFPmut2
Depositing lab: Marc Erhardt. Depositing organization: Humboldt-Universitaet zu Berlin. Publication: Fluorescent tools for the standardized work in Gram-negative bacteria. Delgadillo-Guevara M, Halte M, Erhardt M, Popp PF. J Biol Eng. 2024 Apr 8;18(1):25. doi: 10.1186/s13036-024-00420-9. PubMed 38589953.
Backbone
  Vector backbone: pKH70-PrpsM
  Vector type: Bacterial Expression
Growth in bacteria
  Bacterial resistance: Ampicillin, 100 μg/mL
  Growth temperature: 37°C
  Growth strain: DH5alpha
  Copy number: Low Copy
Gene/Insert
  Gene/Insert name: SSAGSAAGS-mGFPmut2
  Species: Synthetic
  Promoter: PrpsM
  Tag / fusion protein: SSAGSAAGS (N terminal on insert)
  Cloning method: Gibson Cloning
Terms and licenses: Academic/Nonprofit Terms; Industry Terms: Not Available to Industry
How to cite: pEM9177 was a gift from Marc Erhardt (Addgene plasmid # 213994 ; http://n2t.net/addgene:213994 ; RRID:Addgene_213994)
